>Addgene plasmid #175500 | pEGFP-N1 VPS50 | addgene full sequence | sequence record 348379 | Addgene NGS Result
TCATAGCCCATATATGGAGTTCCGCGTTACATAACTTACGGTAAATGGCCCGCCTGGCTGACCGCCCAAC
GACCCCCGCCCATTGACGTCAATAATGACGTATGTTCCCATAGTAACGCCAATAGGGACTTTCCATTGAC
GTCAATGGGTGGAGTATTTACGGTAAACTGCCCACTTGGCAGTACATCAAGTGTATCATATGCCAAGTAC
GCCCCCTATTGACGTCAATGACGGTAAATGGCCCGCCTGGCATTATGCCCAGTACATGACCTTATGGGAC
TTTCCTACTTGGCAGTACATCTACGTATTAGTCATCGCTATTACCATGGTGATGCGGTTTTGGCAGTACA
TCAATGGGCGTGGATAGCGGTTTGACTCACGGGGATTTCCAAGTCTCCACCCCATTGACGTCAATGGGAG
TTTGTTTTGGCACCAAAATCAACGGGACTTTCCAAAATGTCGTAACAACTCCGCCCCATTGACGCAAATG
GGCGGTAGGCGTGTACGGTGGGAGGTCTATATAAGCAGAGCTGGTTTAGTGAACCGTCAGATCCGCTAGC
GCTACCGGACTCAGATCTCGAGCTCAAGCTTCGAATTCTGCAGTCGACATGCAAAAAATCAAATCTCTCA
TGACCCGGCAGGGTCTGAAGAGCCCTCCGGAGAGCCTCAATGATCTTGGTGCCTTTGAGAGCCTTCGGGT
CCCTGGAAAGGAGGAATTCAGGGAGCTTCGAGAACAGCCAAGCGACCCTCAAGCTGAGCAAGAGTTGATT
AATAGCATTGAACAAGTCTATTTTTCTGCGGATCCATTTGATATTGTTAAATATGAGCTGGAGAAGCTTC
CTCCTGTTCTCAATCTGCAAGAGTTAGAGGAGTACAGAGACAAATTAAAGCAACAACAATCTGCAGTCTC
TAAAAAAGTGGCAGATTTGATTCTTGAAAAGCAGCCTGCTTATGTAAAGGAACTTGAAAGAGTCACATCA
CTGCAGACAGGTCTTCAGTTGGCTGCTGTCATCTGCACAAATGGGAGGAGGCACTTGAATATTGCAAAGG
AAGGTTTTACTCAGGCTAGCTTAGGCCTTCTTGCAAATCAAAGGAAGCGTCAGTTGCTAATTGGACTTCT
GAAGTCGCTGAGAACCATAAAAACATTGCAAAGAACTGACATACGCTTAAGTGAAATGCTGGAGGAAGAG
GACTATCCAGGAGCTATTCAGCTGTGCCTAGAATGTCAGAAGGCTGCCAGCACTTTTAAACACTACAGCT
GTATAAGTGAGCTGAATTCAAAGCTGCAAGATACTTTGGAGCAAATTGAGGAACAGTTGGATGTAGCTCT
TTCCAAAATCTGCAAGAATTTTGACATTAACCATTATACCAAGGTTCAGCAAGCTTACCGGCTTCTTGGA
AAAACACAGACTGCGATGGATCAGCTTCATATGCACTTCACTCAAGCCATTCACAACACCGTATTTCAGG
TTGTGCTTGGCTATGTGGAGCTGTGTGCAGGAAACACGGATACAAAATTCCAGAAGCTTCAGTATAAAGA
TCTCTGTACGCATGTGACACCAGACAGCTATATTCCATGCCTGGCAGACCTGTGCAAAGCACTGTGGGAA
GTCATGCTCAGCTACTACAGAACCATGGAGTGGCACGAGAAACATGACAATGAGGAAACAGCTGCAGCTG
CTGAAGGAAGCAATGTGATGAGTACTGAGGAGGCCACTTTTGACCGTGGCTATGTAAAGAAGAAGTTAGA
GCACGGCCTTACCCGGATATGGCAGGATGTTCAACTAAAAGTAAAAACCTACTTGCTTGGAACTGATTTA
TCTATATTCAAATATGATGATTTCATCTTTGTTCTGGATATTGTCAGCAGGTTGATGCAAGTTGGAGAAG
AATTTTGTGGTAGCAAGTCTGAAGTTTTGCAGGAGTCCATTAGAAAACAAAGTGTCAATTACTTCAAGAA
CCACCATAGGATACGACTTGATGAACTGAGAATGTTCTTAGAGAATGAGACATGGGAGCTTTGCCCTGTT
AAGTCAAATTTTAGCATCTTGCAGCTTCATGAGTTTAAATTCCTGGAACAGTCTCGCTCCCCATCAGTTT
CACCTAGTAAGCAGCCATCAGCAACTTCTTCAAAGCCTGTGACTTTGTTTGAGCAGTACTGCAGTGGTGG
GAATCCATTTGAAATACAAGCCGACCACAAAGATGAAGAAACTGAAGATGTCTTAGCCTCTAATGGGTAT
GAGTCTGATGAGCAAGAGAAGAGCGCCTATCAGGACTATGACAGTGACAGCGACGTCCCTGAGGAGCTGA
AGCGGGATTACGTGGACGAGCAGACCGGCGACGTGCCCGTGAAGAGTGTTTCCCGAGAGACCCTGAAGAG
CAGGAAGAAGTCGGATTACAGTCTAAACAAAGTGAATGCACCCATCTTAACAAACACAACACTGAATGTA
ATAAGGCTTGTTGGAAAGTACATGCAGATGATGAACATCCTTAAGCCAATCGCCTTCGATGTGATCCATT
TCATGTCTCAGCTCTTTGACTATTACTTGTATGCCATATATACCTTTTTTGGTCGGAATGATTCATTGGA
ATCAACAGGACTTGGCCTTAGTAGTAGCAGACTAAAAACAACTCTAAACAGAATTCAAGAAAGCCTTATT
GACCTGGAGGGCTCAGCTGATCCAACTGCCACTCTCACAGCAGCCGAGGAAAGAAAGGAGAAGGTACCCA
GCCCACACCTCAATCAGCTAGTGATTTTGACATCTGGGGATACATTGTATGGGTTGGCAGAGAGAGTGGT
AGCCACAGAATCCTTAGTGTTCTTGGCTGAGCAGTTTGAGTTCCTTCAGCCACATTTGGATGCTGTGATG
CCTGCAGTCAAAAAGCCCTTCCTGCAGCAGTTTTACTCCCAGACAGTCTCAACTGCCAGTGAACTGCGCA
AGCCCATTTACTGGATTGTGGCTGGTAAAGCTATTGATTATGAACAGATGCTTCTCCTAATGATGAATGT
GAAGTGGGATGTCAAAGAGATCATGTCACAGCACAACATCTATGTAGATGCATTGCTGAAGGAATTTGAG
CAGTTTAACAAGCGGTTAAATGAAGTTTCTAAGAGAGTTCGGATACCTCTGCCTGTATCAAATATACTTT
GGGAGCATTGTATACGATTAGCTAACAGAACTATTGTGGAAGGGTACGCCAATGTCAAGAAATGCAGTAA
TGAGGGGCGTGCCTTGATGCAATTGGATTTTCAACAGTTTTTAATGAAACTCGAAAAACTAACTGACATT
AGACCTATTCCTGATAAAGAATTTGTGGAAACGTATATCAAAGCCTACTACCTAACTGAGAATGACATGG
AGCGTTGGATCAAAGAGCACAGGGAATACTCAACGAAGCAGTTGACCAACCTGGTGAATGTTTGCCTAGG
ATCTCATATCAATAAGAAAGCAAGACAGAAGCTCCTAGCAGCTATAGATGAGATAGACAGGCCTAAAAGA
CCACCGGTCGCCACCATGGTGAGCAAGGGCGAGGAGCTGTTCACCGGGGTGGTGCCCATCCTGGTCGAGC
TGGACGGCGACGTAAACGGCCACAAGTTCAGCGTGTCCGGCGAGGGCGAGGGCGATGCCACCTACGGCAA
GCTGACCCTGAAGTTCATCTGCACCACCGGCAAGCTGCCCGTGCCCTGGCCCACCCTCGTGACCACCCTG
ACCTACGGCGTGCAGTGCTTCAGCCGCTACCCCGACCACATGAAGCAGCACGACTTCTTCAAGTCCGCCA
TGCCCGAAGGCTACGTCCAGGAGCGCACCATCTTCTTCAAGGACGACGGCAACTACAAGACCCGCGCCGA
GGTGAAGTTCGAGGGCGACACCCTGGTGAACCGCATCGAGCTGAAGGGCATCGACTTCAAGGAGGACGGC
AACATCCTGGGGCACAAGCTGGAGTACAACTACAACAGCCACAACGTCTATATCATGGCCGACAAGCAGA
AGAACGGCATCAAGGTGAACTTCAAGATCCGCCACAACATCGAGGACGGCAGCGTGCAGCTCGCCGACCA
CTACCAGCAGAACACCCCCATCGGCGACGGCCCCGTGCTGCTGCCCGACAACCACTACCTGAGCACCCAG
TCCGCCCTGAGCAAAGACCCCAACGAGAAGCGCGATCACATGGTCCTGCTGGAGTTCGTGACCGCCGCCG
GGATCACTCTCGGCATGGACGAGCTGTACAAGTAAAGCGGCCGCGACTCTAGATCATAATCAGCCATACC
ACATTTGTAGAGGTTTTACTTGCTTTAAAAAACCTCCCACACCTCCCCCTGAACCTGAAACATAAAATGA
ATGCAATTGTTGTTGTTAACTTGTTTATTGCAGCTTATAATGGTTACAAATAAAGCAATAGCATCACAAA
TTTCACAAATAAAGCATTTTTTTCACTGCATTCTAGTTGTGGTTTGTCCAAACTCATCAATGTATCTTAA
GGCGTAAATTGTAAGCGTTAATATTTTGTTAAAATTCGCGTTAAATTTTTGTTAAATCAGCTCATTTTTT
AACCAATAGGCCGAAATCGGCAAAATCCCTTATAAATCAAAAGAATAGACCGAGATAGGGT
[37 nt withheld, positions 4612-4648]
AAAGAACGTGGACTCCAACGTCAAAGG
[49 nt withheld, positions 4676-4724]
T
[91 nt withheld, positions 4726-4816]
G
[124 nt withheld, positions 4818-4941]
CAGGTGGCACTTTTCGGGGAAATGTGCGCGGAACCCCTATTTGTTTATTTTTCTAAATACATTCAAATAT
GTATCCGCTCATGAGACAATAACCCTGATAAATGCTTCAATAATATTGAAAAAGGAAGAGTCCTGAGGCG
GAAAGAACCAGCTGTGGAATGTGTGTCAGTTAGGGTGTGGAAAGTCCCCAGGCTCCCCAGCAGGCAGAAG
TATGCAAAGCATGCATCTCAATTAGTCAGCAACCAGGTGTGGAAAGTCCCCAGGCTCCCCAGCAGGCAGA
AGTATGCAAAGCATGCATCTCAATTAGTCAGCAACCATAGTCCCGCCCCTAACTCCGCCCATCCCGCCCC
TAACTCCGCCCAGTTCCGCCCATTCTCCGCCCCATGGCTGACTAATTTTTTTTATTTATGCAGAGGCCGA
GGCCGCCTCGGCCTCTGAGCTATTCCAGAAGTAGTGAGGAGGCTTTTTTGGAGGCCTAGGCTTTTGCAAA
GATCGATCAAGAGACAGGATGAGGATCGTTTCGCATGATTGAACAAGATGGATTGCACGCAGGTTCTCCG
GCCGCTTGGGTGGAGAGGCTATTCGGCTATGACTGGGCACAACAGACAATCGGCTGCTCTGATGCCGCCG
TGTTCCGGCTGTCAGCGCAGGGGCGCCCGGTTCTTTTTGTCAAGACCGACCTGTCCGGTGCCCTGAATGA
ACTGCAAGACGAGGCAGCGCGGCTATCGTGGCTGGCCACGACGGGCGTTCCTTGCGCAGCTGTGCTCGAC
GTTGTCACTGAAGCGGGAAGGGACTGGCTGCTATTGGGCGAAGTGCCGGGGCAGGATCTCCTGTCATCTC
ACCTTGCTCCTGCCGAGAAAGTATCCATCATGGCTGATGCAATGCGGCGGCTGCATACGCTTGATCCGGC
TACCTGCCCATTCGACCACCAAGCGAAACATCGCATCGAGCGAGCACGTACTCGGATGGAAGCCGGTCTT
GTCGATCAGGATGATCTGGACGAAGAGCATCAGGGGCTCGCGCCAGCCGAACTGTTCGCCAGGCTCAAGG
CGAGCATGCCCGACGGCGAGGATCTCGTCGTGACCCATGGCGATGCCTGCTTGCCGAATATCATGGTGGA
AAATGGCCGCTTTTCTGGATTCATCGACTGTGGCCGGCTGGGTGTGGCGGACCGCTATCAGGACATAGCG
TTGGCTACCCGTGATATTGCTGAAGAGCTTGGCGGCGAATGGGCTGACCGCTTCCTCGTGCTTTACGGTA
TCGCCGCTCCCGATTCGCAGCGCATCGCCTTCTATCGCCTTCTTGACGAGTTCTTCTGAGCGGGACTCTG
GGGTTCGAAATGACCGACCAAGCGACGCCCAACCTGCCATCACGAGATTTCGATTCCACCGCCGCCTTCT
ATGAAAGGTTGGGCTTCGGAATCGTTTTCCGGGACGCCGGCTGGATGATCCTCCAGCGCGGGGATCTCAT
GCTGGAGTTCTTCGCCCACCCTAGGGGGAGGCTAACTGAAACACGGAAGGAGACAATACCGGAAGGAACC
CGCGCTATGACGGCAATAAAAAGACAGAATAAAACGCACGGTGTTGGGTCGTTTGTTCATAAACGCGGGG
TTCGGTCCCAGGGCTGGCACTCTGTCGATACCCCACCGAGACCCCATTGGGGCCAATACGCCCGCGTTTC
TTCCTTTTCCCCACCCCACCCCCCAAGTTCGGGTGAAGGCCCAGGGCTCGCAGCCAACGTCGGGGCGGCA
GGCCCTGCCATAGCCTCAGGTTACTCATATATACTTTAGATTGATTTAAAACTTCATTTTTAATTTAAAA
GGATCTAGGTGAAGATCCTTTTTGATAATCTCATGACCAAAATCCCTTAACGTGAGTTTTCGTTCCACTG
AGCGTCAGACCCCGTAGAAAAGATCAAAGGATCTTCTTGAGATCCTTTTTTTCTGCGCGTAATCTGCTGC
TTGCAAACAAAAAAACCACCGCTACCAGCGGTGGTTTGTTTGCCGGATCAAGAGCTACCAACTCTTTTTC
CGAAGGTAACTGGCTTCAGCAGAGCGCAGATACCAAATACTGTTCTTCTAGTGTAGCCGTAGTTAGGCCA
CCACTTCAAGAACTCTGTAGCACCGCCTACATACCTCGCTCTGCTAATCCTGTTACCAGTGGCTGCTGCC
AGTGGCGATAAGTCGTGTCTTACCGGGTTGGACTCAAGACGATAGTTACCGGATAAGGCGCAGCGGTCGG
GCTGAACGGGGGGTTCGTGCACACAGCCCAGCTTGGAGCGAACGACCTACACCGAACTGAGATACCTACA
GCGTGAGCTATGAGAAAGCGCCACGCTTCCCGAAGGGAGAAAGGCGGACAGGTATCCGGTAAGCGGCAGG
GTCGGAACAGGAGAGCGCACGAGGGAGCTTCCAGGGGGAAACGCCTGGTATCTTTATAGTCCTGTCGGGT
TTCGCCACCTCTGACTTGAGCGTCGATTTTTGTGATGCTCGTCAGGGGGGCGGAGCCTATGGAAAAACGC
CAGCAACGCGGCCTTTTTACGGTTCCTGGCCTTTTGCTGGCCTTTTGCTCACATGTTCTTTCCTGCGTTA
TCCCCTGATTCTGTGGATAACCGTATTACCGCCATGCATTAGTTATTAATAGTAATCAATTACGGGGTCA
TTAGT
Features (pLannotate 1.2.2; 16 found; start..end, strand, type, name):
     25..328     +  enhancer       CMV enhancer: human cytomegalovirus immediate early enhancer
    329..532     +  promoter       CMV promoter: human cytomegalovirus (CMV) immediate early promoter
    555..608     +  misc_feature   MCS (fragment): multiple cloning site
    609..3500    +  CDS            Vps50: VPS50_MOUSE - Also known as Ccdc132 From Mus musculus (Mouse).
   3516..4235    +  CDS            EGFP: the original enhanced GFP (Yang et al., 1996) mammalian codon-optimized
   4252..4335    +  CDS            large T antigen (fragment): large T antigen from SV40 (simian virus 40)
   4358..4479    +  polyA_signal   SV40 poly(A) signal: SV40 polyadenylation signal
   4513..4941    -  rep_origin     f1 ori (sequence partly withheld): f1 bacteriophage origin of replication; arrow indicates direction of (+) strand synthesis
   4968..5072    +  promoter       AmpR promoter: bla
   5074..5431    +  promoter       SV40 promoter: SV40 enhancer and early promoter
   5466..6260    +  CDS            NeoR/KanR: aminoglycoside phosphotransferase from Tn5; aph(3')-II (or nptII); confers resistance to neomycin, kanamycin, and G418 (Geneticin®)
   6281..6433    +  CDS            ble (fragment): BLE_KLEPN - Experimental evidence at protein level: Swiss-Prot protein existence level 1. Binding protein with a strong affinity to the bleomycin family of antibiotics. Binds to CL990; an antimitotic-antibiotic compound. From Klebsiella pneumoniae.
   6492..6539    +  polyA_signal   HSV TK poly(A) signal: herpes simplex virus thymidine kinase polyadenylation signal (Cole and Stacy, 1985)
   6630..6646    -  polyA_signal   bGH poly(A) signal (fragment): bovine growth hormone polyadenylation signal
   6868..7456    +  rep_origin     ori: high-copy-number ColE1/pMB1/pBR322/pUC origin of replication
   7571..7606    +  enhancer       CMV enhancer (fragment): human cytomegalovirus immediate early enhancer
