[The description below was written by a language model from this plasmid's Addgene catalogue record and pLannotate feature annotations shown in this document.]
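Description:
pEGFP-N1 VPS50 is a mammalian expression plasmid built on the pEGFP-N1 backbone that produces mouse Vps50 (also known as Ccdc132) fused at its C terminus to EGFP. The Vps50 coding sequence sits in the remnant of the multiple cloning site, directly downstream of the human cytomegalovirus immediate-early enhancer and promoter, and is followed after a short linker region by the mammalian codon-optimised EGFP open reading frame. Transcripts are terminated by the SV40 polyadenylation signal. The short "large T antigen" fragment annotated just before that signal is probably part of the SV40-derived 3' region, not an expressed element.

The plasmid is maintained in E. coli at high copy through a pUC-type ColE1 origin and also carries an f1 phage origin. Selection relies on a single dual-purpose NeoR/KanR cassette (Tn5 aminoglycoside phosphotransferase). A bacterial bla promoter drives it for kanamycin resistance in bacteria, while the adjacent SV40 enhancer/early promoter and an HSV TK polyadenylation signal allow G418 selection of stably transfected mammalian cells. The small ble and bGH poly(A) fragments in the annotation look like residual or incidental matches in the backbone. The sequenced record is 7,606 nt, slightly shorter than the catalogued total of 7,627 bp.

The stated purpose is expression of VPS50-GFP in mammalian cells. The associated publication concerns EARP, a multisubunit tethering complex involved in endocytic recycling, so the fluorescent fusion fits studies of the protein's localisation or interactions in transfected cells, although the record does not detail specific experiments.
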