Addgene plasmid #175500: pEGFP-N1 VPS50
Purpose: VPS50-GFP is expressed in mammalian cells
Depositing lab: Juan Bonifacino. Depositing organization: National Institute of Child Health and Human Development (NICHD). Publication: EARP is a multisubunit tethering complex involved in endocytic recycling. Schindler C, Chen Y, Pu J, Guo X, Bonifacino JS. Nat Cell Biol. 2015 May;17(5):639-50. doi: 10.1038/ncb3129. Epub 2015 Mar 23. PubMed 25799061.
Backbone
  Vector backbone: pEGFP-N1
  Backbone size w/o insert (bp): 4733
  Total vector size (bp): 7627
  Vector type: Mammalian Expression
Growth in bacteria
  Bacterial resistance: Kanamycin, 50 μg/mL
  Growth temperature: 37°C
  Growth strain: DH5alpha
  Copy number: High Copy
Gene/Insert
  Gene/Insert name: Vps50 (alt name: Ccdc132)
  Species: M. musculus (mouse)
  Entrez Gene: Vps50 (a.k.a. 1700034M03Rik, 8430415E05Rik, BLM, C87205, Ccdc132, mKIAA1861)
  Tag / fusion protein: EGFP (C terminal on insert)
Terms and licenses: Academic/Nonprofit Terms; Industry Terms: Not Available to Industry
How to cite: pEGFP-N1 VPS50 was a gift from Juan Bonifacino (Addgene plasmid # 175500 ; http://n2t.net/addgene:175500 ; RRID:Addgene_175500)
